Addgene plasmid #50828: miR-34aM2
Purpose: luciferase reporter for human miR-34a
Depositing lab: Yun Bai & Xueqing Xu. Depositing organization: Army Medical University. Publication: Transcriptional activation of microRNA-34a by NF-kappa B in human esophageal cancer cells. Li J, Wang K, Chen X, Meng H, Song M, Wang Y, Xu X, Bai Y. BMC Mol Biol. 2012 Jan 31;13:4. 10.1186/1471-2199-13-4 PubMed 22292433.
Backbone
  Vector backbone: pGL3-Basic
  Backbone manufacturer: Promega
  Backbone size w/o insert (bp): 4818
  Total vector size (bp): 6084
  Vector type: Mammalian Expression, Luciferase
Growth in bacteria
  Bacterial resistance: Ampicillin, 100 μg/mL
  Growth temperature: 37°C
  Growth strain: DH5alpha
  Copy number: High Copy
Gene/Insert
  Gene/Insert name: miR-34A promoter M2 (alt names: MIR34A; miR-34A)
  Species: H. sapiens (human)
  Insert size (bp): 1266
  Mutation: second NF-kB binding site mutated (-511)
  Entrez Gene: MIR34A (a.k.a. MIRN34A, miRNA34A, mir-34, mir-34a)
  Promoter: miR34a
  Tag / fusion protein: luciferase (C terminal on backbone)
  Cloning method: Restriction Enzyme; 5′ cloning site XhoI (not destroyed); 3′ cloning site HindIII (not destroyed)
  Sequencing primers: 5′ RVprimer3; 3′ LucNrev
Terms and licenses: Academic/Nonprofit Terms; Industry Terms: Not Available to Industry
How to cite: miR-34aM2 was a gift from Yun Bai & Xueqing Xu (Addgene plasmid # 50828 ; http://n2t.net/addgene:50828 ; RRID:Addgene_50828)
