[The description below was written by a language model from this plasmid's Addgene catalogue record.]
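Description:
miR-34aM2 is a promoter-reporter plasmid built on pGL3-Basic, a promoterless firefly luciferase vector used for transient transfection of mammalian cells. The backbone of about 4.8 kb carries no eukaryotic promoter or enhancer of its own, so luciferase output depends on whatever regulatory sequence is placed upstream of the reporter gene. The plasmid is propagated in E. coli as a high-copy construct under ampicillin selection, and no mammalian selection marker is recorded. The complete plasmid is about 6.1 kb.

The insert is a 1,266 bp fragment of the human MIR34A promoter, cloned between the XhoI and HindIII sites of the polylinker, both of which remain intact. In this position the miR-34a regulatory region drives transcription of the downstream luciferase coding sequence. Although the record lists luciferase as a C-terminal tag on the backbone, the arrangement is best understood as a transcriptional reporter rather than a protein fusion, since the insert is promoter sequence. The "M2" designation refers to a mutation of the second NF-κB binding site, located at position -511 in the promoter.

The construct is intended for measuring miR-34a promoter activity by luciferase assay, and specifically for testing how much this NF-κB site contributes to transcriptional activation of the microRNA gene. The associated work examined NF-κB activation of miR-34a in human esophageal cancer cells. Comparing its activity with a wild-type promoter reporter would be the natural use, though the record does not describe any companion constructs. No feature table was provided, so the exact nature of the base changes at the mutated site is not stated.
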