>Addgene plasmid #50828 | miR-34aM2 | depositor partial sequence | sequence record 81798 | miR-34aM2
GTGCCGGTTCCTGGCTTTAGAAGTCCTTTCGCATCTTGTTGAATCCGGGGCTGCATTGGCCCTCCGAGCT
CTCCGGACTGGCAACGTCGCAGAGACAACAGGTCCTGACCCGGGACAGACCCCACACCCGCGTCCAGGAC
GTGGGTTTCTTCCCTCTTCCAGGCGAGAGGCCCTCGGACTGGGCGTCGCGGCGAGCCCCCCGTGGTTTCT
GTTTGCTTTTGTACGGTCCCCCTTCCCCCCACCACCCTGTCCCGGCCCCACCCGGGCCTTGGTCCCACCG
CGAAGGGGCGAGGAGTCCCCGGAAGGGTCGCGATGGCCCGGGAGTCGGGGACCTCGGCTCTGGGTAGGCG
CGCCCCGCGACCCAGCGGCGGCGTGGGCGAGGGGCGCTGCGCAAACTACGCGCTCTCGCTGGGGAAACGC
CAGCCCAGGCGGGCGGCGGCGGTGAAGGGGATGAGGACCAGGACCCCGTGCCCGGCGGGACTGGCCCCGC
ACCCCACGCCGCCCCCCTGCGGTGCGCACCGCATCTGCGCCCTAGGCCGAGGCCAGGCTCCGACCCCTCC
CCCGCACCGACGTGATTCGGATCGCGCGGTGCTGGCGCCGCCTTCATGCGCCCTGCCTGGCCCCCACCTG
GTCCTCTTTCCTTTTCAGGTGGAGGAGATGCCGCTGTCCCGTCGGTCTGGGGACAGCCCAGCTCCCCGGA
TCCCGGGCTGGAGAGACGCGTCGCGGCCCCGGGGCCTGGTGGCACGAGCAGGAAGGAGGACCCGGCGGCG
GGCTCTGCCTGGGCTTGCCTGGGCTTGTTCCGAGCCGGGCTGCTTCTCGGTGACCACGCAGATCGGGGGC
ATTTGGAGATTTTGCGGGAGTCCTGCAGCCAAGCTCCGGGGCAGGAGAGGCCTGGAAGCCTGCACTACCT
GCTCGCCCCGTCCCAGCATGCACCCAGGTAAACGCTTGTGTTTCTCAGTCCGTGCGAAAGTTTGCAAAGA
AGGAGGCGGGAACTAGACCAACAACTTTAATAATCATAGTCATAATAATGAAAACCCTGTTCAATTGTGT
AGCCTCCGTAAGGGGAAGAATTTCCAAGAAGCAACAAAATGTTCTTTGATTTCATAATCTCTGGGGAGAA
AGGATTCCTTTTTTGGGGTTTTGCTCGGCTAGTTCTTTCTTCCCTCCTCTATCTCCAGCGTGGGGCGAGG
AAGGCCGACTGGTTCATGGGTGGCAAATGGGGACCCTGGCTCTCTTGCGCTGCTGGCCACGGTGATATTG
CAGCAA
