>Addgene plasmid #50828 | miR-34aM2 | addgene partial sequence | sequence record 82538 | LucNRev 5'-CCTTATGCAGTTGCTCTCC-3'
GGCGCCGGGCCTTTCTTTATGTTTTTGGCGTCTTCCATGGTGGCTTTACCAACAGCTACCGGAATGCCAA
GCTTGCTGCAATATCACCGTGGCCAGCAGCGCAAGAGAGCCAGGGTCCCCATTTGCCACCCATGAACCAG
TCGGCCTTCCTCGCCCCACGCTGGAGATAGAGGAGGGAAGAAAGAACTAGCCGAGCAAAACCCCAAAAAA
GGAATCCTTTCTCCCCAGAGATTATGAAATCAAAGAACATTTTGTTGCTTCTTGGAAATTCTTCCCCTTA
CGGAGGCTACACAATTGAACAGGGTTTTCATTATTATGACTATGATTATTAAAGTTGTTGGTCTAGTTCC
CGCCTCCTTCTTTGCAAACTTTCGCACGGACTGAGAAACACAAGCGTTTACCTGGGTGCATGCTGGGACG
GGGCGAGCAGGTAGTGCAGGCTTCCAGGCCTCTCCTGCCCCGGAGCTTGGCTGCAGGACTCCCGCAAAAT
CTCCAAATGCCCCCGATCTGCGTGGTCACCGAGAAGCAGCCCGGCTCGGAACAAGCCCAGGCAAGCCCAG
GCAGAGCCCGCCGCCGGGTCCTCCTTCCTGCTCGTGCCACCAGGCCCCGGGGCCGCGACGCGTCTCTCCA
GCCCGGGATCCGGGGAGCTGGGCTGTCCCCAGACCGACGGGACAGCGGCATCTCCTCCACCTGAAAAGGA
AAGAGGACCAGGTGGGGGCCAGGCAGGGCGCATGAAGGCGGCGCCAGCACCGCGCGATCCGAATCACGTC
GGTGCGGGGGAGGGGTCGGAGCCTGGCCTCGGCCTAGGGCGCAGATGCGGTGCGCACCGCAGGGGGGCGG
CGTGGGGTGCGGGGCCAGTCCCGCCGGGCACGGGGTCCTGGTCCTCA
