>Addgene plasmid #50828 | miR-34aM2 | addgene partial sequence | sequence record 82540 | RVprimer3 5'-CTAGCAAAATAGGCTGTCCC-3'
AGGTACCGAGCTCTTACGCGTGCTAGCCCGGGCTCGAGTGCCGGTTCCTGGCTTTAGAAGTCCTTTCGCA
TCTTGTTGAATCCGGGGCTGCATTGGCCCTCCGAGCTCTCCGGACTGGCAACGTCGCAGAGACAACAGGT
CCTGACCCGGGACAGACCCCACACCCGCGTCCAGGACGTGGGTTTCTTCCCTCTTCCAGGCGAGAGGCCC
TCGGACTGGGCGTCGCGGCGAGCCCCCCGTGGTTTCTGTTTGCTTTTGTACGGTCCCCCTTCCCCCCACC
ACCCTGTCCCGGCCCCACCCGGGCCTTGGTCCCACCGCGAAGGGGCGAGGAGTCCCCGGAAGGGTCGCGA
TGGCCCGGGAGTCGGGGACCTCGGCTCTGGGTAGGCGCGCCCCGCGACCCAGCGGCGGCGTGGGCGAGGG
GCGCTGCGCAAACTACGCGCTCTCGCTGGGGAAACGCCAGCCCAGGCGGGCGGCGGCGGTGAAGGGGATG
AGGACCAGGACCCCGTGCCCGGCGGGACTGGCCCCGCACCCCACGCCGCCCCCCTGCGGTGCGCACCGCA
TCTGCGCCCTAGGCCGAGGCCAGGCTCCGACCCCTCCCCCGCACCGACGTGATTCGGATCGCGCGGTGCT
GGCGCCGCCTTCATGCGCCCTGCCTGGCCCCCACCTGGTCCTCTTTCCTTTTCAGGTGGAGGAGATGCCG
CTGTCCCGTCGGTCTGGGGACAGCCCAGCTCCCCGGATCCCGGGCTGGAGAGACGCGTCGCGGCCCCGGG
GCCTGGTGGCACGAGCAGGAAGGAGGACCCGGCGGCGGGCTCTGCCTGGGCTTGCCTGGGCTTGTTCCGA
GCCGGGCTGCTTCTCGGTGACCACGCAGATCGGGGGCATTTGGAGATTTTGCGGGAGTCCTGCAGCCAAG
CTCCGGGGCAGGAGAGGCCTGGAAGCCTGCACTACCTGCTCGCCCCGTCCCAGCATGCACCCAGGTAA
